>Addgene plasmid #184259 | pcDNA FZD4_3CRDlinker | addgene full sequence | sequence record 360374 | Addgene NGS Result
TTGGTGGCCTTATTCAAAATTCGGTCCAATCTTCAAAAAGACGGGACAAAGACAGACAAGTTGGAAAGGC
TAATGGTCAAGATCGGGGTCTTCTCAGTACTGTACACGGTTCCTGCAACCTGTGTGATTGCCTGTTATTT
CTATGAAATCTCAAACTGGGCACTCTTTCGATATTCTGCAGATGACTCAAACATGGCAGTTGAAATGTTG
AAAATTTTTATGTCTTTGCTCGTGGGCATCACTTCAGGCATGTGGATTTGGTCTGCCAAAACTCTTCACA
CGTGGCAAAAGTGTTCTAACCGATTGGTGAATTCTGGGAAGGTAAAGAGAGAGAAGAGGGGGAATGGTTG
GGTGAAGCCAGGAAAAGGCAACGAGACTGTGGTATAGCTCGAGCATCATCACCATCACCATTGAGTTTAA
ACCCGCTGATCAGCCTCGACTGTGCCTTCTAGTTGCCAGCCATCTGTTGTTTGCCCCTCCCCCGTGCCTT
CCTTGACCCTGGAAGGTGCCACTCCCACTGTCCTTTCCTAATAAAATGAGGAAATTGCATCGCATTGTCT
GAGTAGGTGTCATTCTATTCTGGGGGGTGGGGTGGGGCAGGACAGCAAGGGGGAGGATTGGGAAGACAAT
AGCAGGCATGCTGGGGATGCGGTGGGCTCTATGGCTTCTGAGGCGGAAAGAACCAGCTGGGGCTCTAGGG
GGTATCCCC
[124 nt withheld, positions 710-833]
C
[91 nt withheld, positions 835-925]
A
[49 nt withheld, positions 927-975]
CCTTTGACGTTGGAGTCCACGTTCTTT
[37 nt withheld, positions 1003-1039]
ACCCTATCTCGGTCTATTCTTTTGATTTATAAGGGATTTTGCCGATTTCGGCCTATTGGTTAAAAAATGA
GCTGATTTAACAAAAATTTAACGCGAATTAATTCTGTGGAATGTGTGTCAGTTAGGGTGTGGAAAGTCCC
CAGGCTCCCCAGCAGGCAGAAGTATGCAAAGCATGCATCTCAATTAGTCAGCAACCAGGTGTGGAAAGTC
CCCAGGCTCCCCAGCAGGCAGAAGTATGCAAAGCATGCATCTCAATTAGTCAGCAACCATAGTCCCGCCC
CTAACTCCGCCCATCCCGCCCCTAACTCCGCCCAGTTCCGCCCATTCTCCGCCCCATGGCTGACTAATTT
TTTTTATTTATGCAGAGGCCGAGGCCGCCTCTGCCTCTGAGCTATTCCAGAAGTAGTGAGGAGGCTTTTT
TGGAGGCCTAGGCTTTTGCAAAAAGCTCCCGGGAGCTTGTATATCCATTTTCGGATCTGATCAAGAGACA
GGATGAGGATCGTTTCGCATGATTGAACAAGATGGATTGCACGCAGGTTCTCCGGCCGCTTGGGTGGAGA
GGCTATTCGGCTATGACTGGGCACAACAGACAATCGGCTGCTCTGATGCCGCCGTGTTCCGGCTGTCAGC
GCAGGGGCGCCCGGTTCTTTTTGTCAAGACCGACCTGTCCGGTGCCCTGAATGAACTGCAGGACGAGGCA
GCGCGGCTATCGTGGCTGGCCACGACGGGCGTTCCTTGCGCAGCTGTGCTCGACGTTGTCACTGAAGCGG
GAAGGGACTGGCTGCTATTGGGCGAAGTGCCGGGGCAGGATCTCCTGTCATCTCACCTTGCTCCTGCCGA
GAAAGTATCCATCATGGCTGATGCAATGCGGCGGCTGCATACGCTTGATCCGGCTACCTGCCCATTCGAC
CACCAAGCGAAACATCGCATCGAGCGAGCACGTACTCGGATGGAAGCCGGTCTTGTCGATCAGGATGATC
TGGACGAAGAGCATCAGGGGCTCGCGCCAGCCGAACTGTTCGCCAGGCTCAAGGCGCGCATGCCCGACGG
CGAGGATCTCGTCGTGACCCATGGCGATGCCTGCTTGCCGAATATCATGGTGGAAAATGGCCGCTTTTCT
GGATTCATCGACTGTGGCCGGCTGGGTGTGGCGGACCGCTATCAGGACATAGCGTTGGCTACCCGTGATA
TTGCTGAAGAGCTTGGCGGCGAATGGGCTGACCGCTTCCTCGTGCTTTACGGTATCGCCGCTCCCGATTC
GCAGCGCATCGCCTTCTATCGCCTTCTTGACGAGTTCTTCTGAGCGGGACTCTGGGGTTCGCGAAATGAC
CGACCAAGCGACGCCCAACCTGCCATCACGAGATTTCGATTCCACCGCCGCCTTCTATGAAAGGTTGGGC
TTCGGAATCGTTTTCCGGGACGCCGGCTGGATGATCCTCCAGCGCGGGGATCTCATGCTGGAGTTCTTCG
CCCACCCCAACTTGTTTATTGCAGCTTATAATGGTTACAAATAAAGCAATAGCATCACAAATTTCACAAA
TAAAGCATTTTTTTCACTGCATTCTAGTTGTGGTTTGTCCAAACTCATCAATGTATCTTATCATGTCTGT
ATACCGTCGACCTCTAGCTAGAGCTTGGCGTAATCATGGTCATAGCTGTTTCCTGTGTGAAATTGTTATC
CGCTCACAATTCCACACAACATACGAGCCGGAAGCATAAAGTGTAAAGCCTGGGGTGCCTAATGAGTGAG
CTAACTCACATTAATTGCGTTGCGCTCACTGCCCGCTTTCCAGTCGGGAAACCTGTCGTGCCAGCTGCAT
TAATGAATCGGCCAACGCGCGGGGAGAGGCGGTTTGCGTATTGGGCGCTCTTCCGCTTCCTCGCTCACTG
ACTCGCTGCGCTCGGTCGTTCGGCTGCGGCGAGCGGTATCAGCTCACTCAAAGGCGGTAATACGGTTATC
CACAGAATCAGGGGATAACGCAGGAAAGAACATGTGAGCAAAAGGCCAGCAAAAGGCCAGGAACCGTAAA
AAGGCCGCGTTGCTGGCGTTTTTCCATAGGCTCCGCCCCCCTGACGAGCATCACAAAAATCGACGCTCAA
GTCAGAGGTGGCGAAACCCGACAGGACTATAAAGATACCAGGCGTTTCCCCCTGGAAGCTCCCTCGTGCG
CTCTCCTGTTCCGACCCTGCCGCTTACCGGATACCTGTCCGCCTTTCTCCCTTCGGGAAGCGTGGCGCTT
TCTCATAGCTCACGCTGTAGGTATCTCAGTTCGGTGTAGGTCGTTCGCTCCAAGCTGGGCTGTGTGCACG
AACCCCCCGTTCAGCCCGACCGCTGCGCCTTATCCGGTAACTATCGTCTTGAGTCCAACCCGGTAAGACA
CGACTTATCGCCACTGGCAGCAGCCACTGGTAACAGGATTAGCAGAGCGAGGTATGTAGGCGGTGCTACA
GAGTTCTTGAAGTGGTGGCCTAACTACGGCTACACTAGAAGAACAGTATTTGGTATCTGCGCTCTGCTGA
AGCCAGTTACCTTCGGAAAAAGAGTTGGTAGCTCTTGATCCGGCAAACAAACCACCGCTGGTAGCGGTGG
TTTTTTTGTTTGCAAGCAGCAGATTACGCGCAGAAAAAAAGGATCTCAAGAAGATCCTTTGATCTTTTCT
ACGGGGTCTGACGCTCAGTGGAACGAAAACTCACGTTAAGGGATTTTGGTCATGAGATTATCAAAAAGGA
TCTTCACCTAGATCCTTTTAAATTAAAAATGAAGTTTTAAATCAATCTAAAGTATATATGAGTAAACTTG
GTCTGACAGTTACCAATGCTTAATCAGTGAGGCACCTATCTCAGCGATCTGTCTATTTCGTTCATCCATA
GTTGCCTGACTCCCCGTCGTGTAGATAACTACGATACGGGAGGGCTTACCATCTGGCCCCAGTGCTGCAA
TGATACCGCGAGACCCACGCTCACCGGCTCCAGATTTATCAGCAATAAACCAGCCAGCCGGAAGGGCCGA
GCGCAGAAGTGGTCCTGCAACTTTATCCGCCTCCATCCAGTCTATTAATTGTTGCCGGGAAGCTAGAGTA
AGTAGTTCGCCAGTTAATAGTTTGCGCAACGTTGTTGCCATTGCTACAGGCATCGTGGTGTCACGCTCGT
CGTTTGGTATGGCTTCATTCAGCTCCGGTTCCCAACGATCAAGGCGAGTTACATGATCCCCCATGTTGTG
CAAAAAAGCGGTTAGCTCCTTCGGTCCTCCGATCGTTGTCAGAAGTAAGTTGGCCGCAGTGTTATCACTC
ATGGTTATGGCAGCACTGCATAATTCTCTTACTGTCATGCCATCCGTAAGATGCTTTTCTGTGACTGGTG
AGTACTCAACCAAGTCATTCTGAGAATAGTGTATGCGGCGACCGAGTTGCTCTTGCCCGGCGTCAATACG
GGATAATACCGCGCCACATAGCAGAACTTTAAAAGTGCTCATCATTGGAAAACGTTCTTCGGGGCGAAAA
CTCTCAAGGATCTTACCGCTGTTGAGATCCAGTTCGATGTAACCCACTCGTGCACCCAACTGATCTTCAG
CATCTTTTACTTTCACCAGCGTTTCTGGGTGAGCAAAAACAGGAAGGCAAAATGCCGCAAAAAAGGGAAT
AAGGGCGACACGGAAATGTTGAATACTCATACTCTTCCTTTTTCAATATTATTGAAGCATTTATCAGGGT
TATTGTCTCATGAGCGGATACATATTTGAATGTATTTAGAAAAATAAACAAATAGGGGTTCCGCGCACAT
TTCCCCGAAAAGTGCCACCTGACGTCGACGGATCGGGAGATCTCCCGATCCCCTATGGTGCACTCTCAGT
ACAATCTGCTCTGATGCCGCATAGTTAAGCCAGTATCTGCTCCCTGCTTGTGTGTTGGAGGTCGCTGAGT
AGTGCGCGAGCAAAATTTAAGCTACAACAAGGCAAGGCTTGACCGACAATTGCATGAAGAATCTGCTTAG
GGTTAGGCGTTTTGCGCTGCTTCGCGATGTACGGGCCAGATATACGCGTTGACATTGATTATTGACTAGT
TATTAATAGTAATCAATTACGGGGTCATTAGTTCATAGCCCATATATGGAGTTCCGCGTTACATAACTTA
CGGTAAATGGCCCGCCTGGCTGACCGCCCAACGACCCCCGCCCATTGACGTCAATAATGACGTATGTTCC
CATAGTAACGCCAATAGGGACTTTCCATTGACGTCAATGGGTGGAGTATTTACGGTAAACTGCCCACTTG
GCAGTACATCAAGTGTATCATATGCCAAGTACGCCCCCTATTGACGTCAATGACGGTAAATGGCCCGCCT
GGCATTATGCCCAGTACATGACCTTATGGGACTTTCCTACTTGGCAGTACATCTACGTATTAGTCATCGC
TATTACCATGGTGATGCGGTTTTGGCAGTACATCAATGGGCGTGGATAGCGGTTTGACTCACGGGGATTT
CCAAGTCTCCACCCCATTGACGTCAATGGGAGTTTGTTTTGGCACCAAAATCAACGGGACTTTCCAAAAT
GTCGTAACAACTCCGCCCCATTGACGCAAATGGGCGGTAGGCGTGTACGGTGGGAGGTCTATATAAGCAG
AGCTCTCTGGCTAACTAGAGAACCCACTGCTTACTGGCTTATCGAAATTAATACGACTCACTATAGGGAG
ACCCAAGCTGGCTAGTTAAGCTTGGTACCGAATGTCTGCACTTCTGATCCTAGCTCTTGTTGGAGCTGCA
GTTGCTGACTACAAAGACGATGACGACAAGCTTGCGGCCGCACACAGTTTGTTTTCTTGTGAACCTATTA
CCTTGAGGATGTGCCAAGATTTGCCTTATAATACTACCTTCATGCCTAATCTTCTGAATCATTATGACCA
ACAGACAGCAGCTTTGGCAATGGAGCCATTCCACCCTATGGTGAATCTGGATTGTTCTCGGGATTTCCGG
CCTTTTCTTTGTGCACTCTACGCTCCTATTTGTATGGAATATGGACGTGTCACACTTCCCTGTCGTAGGC
TGTGTCAGCGGGCTTACAGTGAGTGTTCGAAGCTCATGGAGATGTTTGGTGTTCCTTGGCCTGAAGATAT
GGAATGCAGTAGGTTCCCAGATTGTGATGAGCCATATCCTCGACTTGTGGATCTGAATTTAGCTGGAGAA
CCAACTGAAGGAGCCCCAGTGGCAGTGCAGAGAGACTATGGTTTTTGGTGTCCCCGAGAGTTAAAAATTG
ATCCTGATCTGGGTTATTCTTTTCTGCATGTGCGTGATTGTTCACCTCCTTGTGGCTACGATGCTGGCTT
GTACAGCCGCTCAGCTAAGGAGTTCACGGATATTTGGATGGCTGTGTGGGCCAGCCTCTGCTTCATCTCC
ACCACCTTCACCGTGCTGACCTTCCTGATTGATTCATCCAGGTTTTCTTACCCTGAGCGCCCCATCATAT
TTCTCAGTATGTGCTATAATATTTATAGCATTGCTTATATTGTTCGGCTGACTGTAGGCCGGGAAAGGAT
ATCCTGTGATTTTGAAGAGGCGGCAGAGCCCGTTCTCATCCAAGAAGGACTTAAGAACACAGGATGTGCA
ATAATTTTCTTGCTGATGTACTTTTTTGGAATGGCCAGCTCCATTTGGTGGGTTATTCTGACACTCACTT
GGTTTTTGGCAGCCGGACTCAAGTGGGGTCATGAAGCCATTGAAATGCACAGTTCTTATTTCCACATCGC
AGCCTGGGCTATTCCCGCAGTGAAAACCATTGTCATCTTGATTATGAGACTAGTGGATGCCGATGAACTG
ACTGGCTTGTGCTATGTTGGGAACCAAAACCTAGATGCCCTCACTGGCTTTGTGGTGGCTCCTCTCTTTA
CGTATTTGGTGATTGGAACGCTGTTCATTGCGGCGGGT
Features (pLannotate 1.2.2; 20 found; start..end, strand, type, name):
    440..664     +  polyA_signal   bGH poly(A) signal: bovine growth hormone polyadenylation signal
    668..689     +  promoter       SV40 promoter (fragment): SV40 enhancer and early promoter
    710..1138    +  rep_origin     f1 ori (sequence partly withheld): f1 bacteriophage origin of replication; arrow indicates direction of (+) strand synthesis
   1152..1481    +  promoter       SV40 promoter: SV40 enhancer and early promoter
   1548..2339    +  CDS            neo: KKA2_KLEPN - Also known as kan, nptII. Experimental evidence at protein level: Swiss-Prot protein existence level 1. Resistance to kanamycin, neomycin, paromomycin, ribostamycin, butirosin and gentamicin B. From Klebsiella pneumoniae.
   2365..2523    +  CDS            ble (fragment): BLE_KLEPN - Experimental evidence at protein level: Swiss-Prot protein existence level 1. Binding protein with a strong affinity to the bleomycin family of antibiotics. Binds to CL990; an antimitotic-antibiotic compound. From Klebsiella pneumoniae.
   2518..2639    +  polyA_signal   SV40 poly(A) signal: SV40 polyadenylation signal
   2712..2728    -  protein_bind   lac operator: The lac repressor binds to the lac operator to inhibit transcription in E. coli. This inhibition can be relieved by adding lactose or isopropyl-β-D-thiogalactopyranoside (IPTG). lac repressor encoded by lacI
   2736..2766    -  promoter       lac promoter: promoter for the E. coli lac operon
   2781..2802    -  protein_bind   CAP binding site: CAP binding activates transcription in the presence of cAMP. E. coli catabolite activator protein
   2815..2907    -  CDS            lacI (fragment): lac repressor; lacI; The lac repressor binds to the lac operator to inhibit transcription in E. coli. This inhibition can be relieved by adding lactose or isopropyl-β-D-thiogalactopyranoside (IPTG).
   3090..3678    -  rep_origin     ori: high-copy-number ColE1/pMB1/pBR322/pUC origin of replication
   3849..4709    -  CDS            AmpR: β-lactamase; bla; confers resistance to ampicillin, carbenicillin, and related antibiotics
   4710..4814    -  promoter       AmpR promoter: bla
   4873..4925    -  misc_feature   bom (fragment): basis of mobility region from pBR322
   5080..5459    +  enhancer       CMV enhancer: human cytomegalovirus immediate early enhancer
   5460..5663    +  promoter       CMV promoter: human cytomegalovirus (CMV) immediate early promoter
   5659..5692    +  LTR            5' LTR (truncated) (fragment): truncated 5' long terminal repeat (LTR) from HIV-1
   5708..5726    +  promoter       T7 promoter: promoter for bacteriophage T7 RNA polymerase
   5758..384     +  CDS            FZD4 (across the origin): FZD4_CHICK - Also known as FZ4. Experimental evidence at protein level: Swiss-Prot protein existence level 1. Receptor for Wnt proteins (By similarity). Most frizzled receptors are coupled to the beta-catenin canonical signaling pathway, which leads to the activation of disheveled proteins, inhibition of GSK-3 kinase, nuclear accumulation of beta-catenin and activation of Wnt target genes (By similarity). A second signaling pathway involving PKC and calcium fluxes has been seen for some family members, but it is not yet clear if it represents a distinct pathway or if it can be integrated in th
