[The description below was written by a language model from this plasmid's Addgene catalogue record and pLannotate feature annotations shown in this document.]
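Description:
pcDNA FZD4_3CRDlinker is a mammalian expression plasmid built on the pcDNA3.1 myc-His backbone (about 7 kb in the sequenced record) that encodes a chimeric mouse Frizzled receptor. The insert is mouse FZD4 in which residues 41–203 have been replaced with residues 23–188 of FZD3, so that the extracellular cysteine-rich domain (CRD) and the adjoining linker come from FZD3 while the rest of the receptor remains FZD4. According to the catalogue entry, the protein carries an N-terminal FLAG tag, although the tag is not annotated separately in the feature table. The automated annotation labels the open reading frame, which spans the numbering origin of the circular sequence, by its closest database match (a chicken FZD4 entry). The catalogue gives the species as mouse. Whether the backbone's myc-His tags are in frame with the insert is not stated.

Expression is driven by the human CMV immediate-early enhancer and promoter and terminated by the bovine growth hormone polyadenylation signal. A T7 promoter upstream of the coding sequence allows in vitro transcription. A second cassette, consisting of the SV40 early promoter, the neomycin phosphotransferase gene and the SV40 poly(A) signal, permits G418 selection of stably transfected mammalian cells. In E. coli the plasmid replicates from a high-copy ColE1/pUC-type origin and is selected with ampicillin through β-lactamase. An f1 origin is also present. Short hits such as the ble, lacI and HIV-1 LTR fragments appear to be backbone remnants or annotation matches rather than functional parts.

The construct belongs to a set of domain-swap receptors used to examine how the Frizzled linker region and CRD contribute to Wnt signaling. The FLAG epitope allows detection of the expressed receptor.
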