Addgene plasmid #184259: pcDNA FZD4_3CRDlinker
Purpose: Expresses FLAG tagged FZD4 swapped with FZD3 CRDlinker domain
Depositing lab: Hee-Jung Choi. Depositing organization: Seoul National University. Publication: Functional role of the Frizzled linker domain in the Wnt signaling pathway. Ko SB, Mihara E, Park Y, Roh K, Kang C, Takagi J, Bang I, Choi HJ. Commun Biol. 2022 May 5;5(1):421. doi: 10.1038/s42003-022-03370-4. PubMed 35513706.
Backbone
  Vector backbone: pcDNA3.1 mychis
  Vector type: Mammalian Expression
Growth in bacteria
  Bacterial resistance: Ampicillin, 100 μg/mL
  Growth temperature: 37°C
  Growth strain: DH5alpha
  Copy number: High Copy
Gene/Insert
  Gene/Insert name: FZD4_3CRDlinker
  Species: M. musculus (mouse)
  Mutation: Replaced FZD4 aa41-203 with FZD3 aa23-188
  Entrez Gene: Fzd4 (a.k.a. Fz4)
  Tag / fusion protein: FLAG (N terminal on insert)
  Cloning method: Restriction Enzyme; 5′ cloning site unknown (unknown if destroyed)
  Sequencing primers: 5′ CMV-F; 3′ BGH-R
Terms and licenses: Academic/Nonprofit Terms; Industry Terms: Not Available to Industry
How to cite: pcDNA FZD4_3CRDlinker was a gift from Hee-Jung Choi (Addgene plasmid # 184259 ; http://n2t.net/addgene:184259 ; RRID:Addgene_184259)
